>Addgene plasmid #212991 | pαH-S-GSAS/XBB.1.5 | addgene full sequence | sequence record 422311 | Addgene NGS Result
GTCGACATTGATTATTGACTAGTTATTAATAGTAATCAATTACGGGGTCATTAGTTCATAGCCCATATAT
GGAGTTCCGCGTTACATAACTTACGGTAAATGGCCCGCCTGGCTGACCGCCCAACGACCCCCGCCCATTG
ACGTCAATAATGACGTATGTTCCCATAGTAACGCCAATAGGGACTTTCCATTGACGTCAATGGGTGGAGT
ATTTACGGTAAACTGCCCACTTGGCAGTACATCAAGTGTATCATATGCCAAGTACGCCCCCTATTGACGT
CAATGACGGTAAATGGCCCGCCTGGCATTATGCCCAGTACATGACCTTATGGGACTTTCCTACTTGGCAG
TACATCTACGTATTAGTCATCGCTATTACCATGGTCGAGGTGAGCCCCACGTTCTGCTTCACTCTCCCCA
TCTCCCCCCCCTCCCCACCCCCAATTTTGTATTTATTTATTTTTTAATTATTTTGTGCAGCGATGGGGGC
GGGGGGGGGGGGGGGCGCGCGCCAGGCGGGGCGGGGCGGGGCGAGGGGCGGGGCGGGGCGAGGCGGAGAG
GTGCGGCGGCAGCCAATCAGAGCGGCGCGCTCCGAAAGTTTCCTTTTATGGCGAGGCGGCGGCGGCGGCG
GCCCTATAAAAAGCGAAGCGCGCGGCGGGCGGGAGTCGCTGCGCGCTGCCTTCGCCCCGTGCCCCGCTCC
GCCGCCGCCTCGCGCCGCCCGCCCCGGCTCTGACTGACCGCGTTACTCCCACAGGTGAGCGGGCGGGACG
GCCCTTCTCCTCCGGGCTGTAATTAGCGCTTGGTTTAATGACGGCTTGTTTCTTTTCTGTGGCTGCGTGA
AAGCCTTGAGGGGCTCCGGGAGGGCCCTTTGTGCGGGGGGAGCGGCTCGGGGGGTGCGTGCGTGTGTGTG
TGCGTGGGGAGCGCCGCGTGCGGCTCCGCGCTGCCCGGCGGCTGTGAGCGCTGCGGGCGCGGCGCGGGGC
TTTGTGCGCTCCGCAGTGTGCGCGAGGGGAGCGCGGCCGGGGGCGGTGCCCCGCGGTGCGGGGGGGGCTG
CGAGGGGAACAAAGGCTGCGTGCGGGGTGTGTGCGTGGGGGGGTGAGCAGGGGGTGTGGGCGCGTCGGTC
GGGCTGCAACCCCCCCTGCACCCCCCTCCCCGAGTTGCTGAGCACGGCCCGGCTTCGGGTGCGGGGCTCC
GTACGGGGCGTGGCGCGGGGCTCGCCGTGCCGGGCGGGGGGTGGCGGCAGGTGGGGGTGCCGGGCGGGGC
GGGGCCGCCTCGGGCCGGGGAGGGCTCGGGGGAGGGGCGCGGCGGCCCCCGGAGCGCCGGCGGCTGTCGA
GGCGCGGCGAGCCGCAGCCATTGCCTTTTATGGTAATCGTGCGAGAGGGCGCAGGGACTTCCTTTGTCCC
AAATCTGTGCGGAGCCGAAATCTGGGAGGCGCCGCCGCACCCCCTCTAGCGGGCGCGGGGCGAAGCGGTG
CGGCGCCGGCAGGAAGGAAATGGGCGGGGAGGGCCTTCGTGCGTCGCCGCGCCGCCGTCCCCTTCTCCCT
CTCCAGCCTCGGGGCTGTCCGCGGGGGGACGGCTGCCTTCGGGGGGGACGGGGCAGGGCGGGGTTCGGCT
TCTGGCGTGTGACCGGCGGCTCTAGCGCCTCTGCTAACCATGTTCATGCCTTCTTCTTTTTCCTACAGCT
CCTGGGCAACGTGCTGGTTGTTGTGCTGTCTCATCATTTTGGCAAAGAATTGCGGCCGTCTCAGGCCGAG
TTCGGTACCGCCACCATGTTCGTGTTCCTGGTGCTCCTGCCTCTGGTGAGCAGCCAGTGCGTGAACCTGA
TCACCCGAACCCAGTCCTACACCAACAGCTTTACACGGGGCGTGTACTACCCTGACAAGGTGTTCAGATC
TAGCGTCCTGCACAGCACTCAGGACCTCTTCCTGCCGTTCTTCAGCAACGTGACATGGTTCCACGCCATC
CACGTGAGCGGCACAAACGGAACCAAGCGGTTTGATAACCCCGCCCTGCCATTCAATGATGGAGTTTACT
TCGCCAGTACCGAGAAGAGTAACATCATCCGGGGCTGGATCTTCGGCACCACCCTGGATAGCAAAACACA
GAGCCTCCTGATCGTGAACAATGCCACGAACGTCGTGATCAAGGTGTGCGAGTTCCAGTTTTGCAATGAT
CCTTTCCTGGACGTGTACCAGAAGAACAACAAGAGCTGGATGGAAAGCGAGTTCAGAGTCTACAGCAGCG
CCAACAACTGCACATTCGAGTACGTCTCTCAGCCTTTTCTGATGGACCTTGAGGGGAAAGAAGGCAACTT
CAAGAACCTGAGAGAATTCGTGTTCAAGAACATCGACGGCTACTTCAAAATCTACTCCAAGCACACACCC
ATCAACCTGGAGCGGGACCTCCCTCAGGGCTTCAGCGCCCTGGAACCCCTGGTCGACCTGCCCATAGGCA
TCAACATAACGCGGTTCCAAACCCTGCTGGCCCTGCATAGATCCTACCTGACTCCTGTGGACAGCAGCAG
CGGATGGACCGCCGGAGCTGCAGCCTACTATGTGGGCTACCTGCAACCTAGAACCTTCCTGCTGAAGTAC
AACGAGAACGGCACAATCACAGACGCCGTCGACTGCGCCCTGGACCCTCTCTCTGAGACAAAGTGCACCC
TGAAGTCCTTCACCGTGGAAAAGGGCATCTACCAGACCAGCAACTTCCGGGTGCAGCCT
[669 nt withheld, positions 2720-3388]
CTGACCGGGACCGGCGTGCTGACCGAAAGCAACAAAAAGTTCCTCCCCTTCCAGCAGTTCGGCCGTGATA
TCGCTGACACCACAGATGCCGTCAGAGATCCACAGACCCTGGAAATCCTGGATATTACACCCTGCTCCTT
CGGAGGAGTTTCTGTGATCACCCCCGGGACCAATACCAGCAACCAGGTGGCTGTGCTGTACCAAGGTGTT
AACTGCACCGAGGTTCCTGTGGCCATCCACGCCGATCAGCTGACACCTACTTGGAGAGTGTACTCCACTG
GCTCCAATGTGTTCCAGACCAGGGCCGGATGTCTGATCGGCGCCGAGTACGTGAATAACAGTTACGAGTG
CGACATCCCTATCGGCGCCGGCATCTGTGCCAGCTACCAGACCCAGACAAAGAGCCATGGGTCTGCTTCC
TCTGTAGCTAGCCAGAGCATCATCGCCTACACCATGAGCCTGGGCGCAGAGAACAGCGTGGCCTATTCCA
ACAACTCTATCGCCATTCCCACCAACTTTACAATTAGCGTCACAACAGAGATCCTGCCCGTGAGCATGAC
CAAGACCAGCGTGGACTGTACAATGTACATCTGTGGCGACAGCACTGAATGCAGCAACCTGCTGCTGCAA
TACGGCTCCTTTTGCACCCAACTGAAGCGGGCGCTGACCGGAATCGCCGTGGAACAGGACAAAAATACCC
AGGAGGTGTTCGCCCAAGTGAAGCAGATCTACAAGACCCCACCTATCAAGTACTTCGGCGGCTTTAACTT
TAGCCAGATTCTCCCTGATCCTTCTAAGCCTAGCAAGCGGAGCTTTATCGAGGATCTGCTGTTCAACAAG
GTCACCCTGGCCGATGCCGGCTTTATCAAACAGTATGGCGATTGTCTGGGCGACATAGCCGCCAGAGATC
TGATCTGCGCCCAGAAATTCAACGGCCTGACAGTTCTCCCACCTCTGCTGACCGACGAGATGATCGCTCA
GTACACCTCTGCCCTGCTGGCTGGCACCATCACATCTGGGTGGACATTTGGCGCCGGCGCCGCCCTGCAG
ATCCCCTTTGCCATGCAGATGGCCTATAGATTCAACGGAATCGGCGTGACCCAGAACGTGCTGTATGAAA
ACCAGAAGCTGATCGCTAACCAGTTCAATTCTGCCATCGGCAAGATCCAGGACTCCCTCTCCTCTACCGC
CAGCGCCCTGGGCAAACTGCAGGACGTGGTGAATCACAACGCCCAAGCCCTGAACACCCTGGTGAAGCAG
CTCAGCAGCAAGTTTGGCGCCATCAGCTCTGTGCTGAACGATATCCTGTCTAGACTGGACAAGGTGGAAG
CCGAAGTCCAGATCGATAGACTGATCACAGGCAGACTGCAGTCCCTGCAAACCTACGTGACCCAACAGCT
GATCAGGGCCGCTGAAATAAGAGCCAGCGCCAATCTCGCCGCTACCAAGATGTCCGAGTGTGTGCTGGGA
CAGTCTAAACGCGTTGACTTCTGCGGCAAAGGCTATCACCTGATGAGCTTCCCCCAGAGCGCGCCGCACG
GCGTGGTGTTCCTGCATGTGACATACGTGCCTGCCCAAGAGAAGAATTTCACAACCGCCCCTGCCATCTG
CCACGACGGCAAGGCCCACTTCCCAAGAGAGGGCGTTTTCGTTTCCAATGGCACACACTGGTTCGTGACA
CAAAGAAACTTCTACGAACCCCAGATTATCACCACCGACAACACCTTCGTGAGTGGCAATTGTGACGTGG
TCATCGGAATCGTGAACAACACAGTGTACGACCCTCTGCAACCTGAGCTGGACTCTTTTAAGGAAGAGCT
GGACAAGTACTTTAAAAACCACACCAGCCCCGATGTGGACCTGGGCGACATCAGTGGCATTAACGCCAGC
GTGGTGAACATCCAAAAGGAAATCGACAGACTGAACGAGGTGGCCAAGAACCTGAACGAGTCCCTGATCG
ACCTGCAGGAGCTCGGCAAATACGAGCAGGGATCCGGATACATCCCCGAGGCCCCCAGAGATGGCCAGGC
CTACGTGCGGAAGGACGGCGAGTGGGTACTGCTGAGCACATTCCTGGGCAGATCCCTGGAGGTGCTGTTC
CAGGGCCCAGGCCATCACCACCATCACCACCATCATAGCGCCTGGTCCCACCCCCAGTTCGAGAAGGGCG
GCGGTAGTGGAGGGGGCGGATCTGGCGGCTCAGCTTGGAGCCACCCCCAGTTCGAAAAGTGATAATGACT
CGAGCGATAATTCACTCCTCAGGTGCAGGCTGCCTATCAGAAGGTGGTGGCTGGTGTGGCCAATGCCCTG
GCTCACAAATACCACTGAGATCTTTTTCCCTCTGCCAAAAATTATGGGGACATCATGAAGCCCCTTGAGC
ATCTGACTTCTGGCTAATAAAGGAAATTTATTTTCATTGCAATAGTGTGTTGGAATTTTTTGTGTCTCTC
ACTCGGAAGGACATATGGGAGGGCAAATCATTTAAAACATCAGAATGAGTATTTGGTTTAGAGTTTGGCA
ACATATGCCCATATGCTGGCTGCCATGAACAAAGGTTGGCTATAAAGAGGTCATCAGTATATGAAACAGC
CCCCTGCTGTCCATTCCTTATTCCATAGAAAAGCCTTGACTTGAGGTTAGATTTTTTTTATATTTTGTTT
TGTGTTATTTTTTTCTTTAACATCCCTAAAATTTTCCTTACATGTTTTACTAGCCAGATTTTTCCTCCTC
TCCTGACTACTCCCAGTCATAGCTGTCCCTCTTCTCTTATGGAGATCCCTCGACCTGCAGCCCAAGCTTG
GCGTAATCATGGTCATAGCTGTTTCCTGTGTGAAATTGTTATCCGCTCACAATTCCACACAACATACGAG
CCGGAAGCATAAAGTGTAAAGCCTGGGGTGCCTAATGAGTGAGCTAACTCACATTAATTGCGTTGCGCTC
ACTGCCCGCTTTCCAGTCGGGAAACCTGTCGTGCCAGCGGATCGATCCGCTGCATTAATGAATCGGCCAA
CGCGCGGGGAGAGGCGGTTTGCGTATTGGGCGCTCTTCCGCTTCCTCGCTCACTGACTCGCTGCGCTCGG
TCGTTCGGCTGCGGCGAGCGGTATCAGCTCACTCAAAGGCGGTAATACGGTTATCCACAGAATCAGGGGA
TAACGCAGGAAAGAACATGTGAGCAAAAGGCCAGCAAAAGGCCAGGAACCGTAAAAAGGCCGCGTTGCTG
GCGTTTTTCCATAGGCTCCGCCCCCCTGACGAGCATCACAAAAATCGACGCTCAAGTCAGAGGTGGCGAA
ACCCGACAGGACTATAAAGATACCAGGCGTTTCCCCCTGGAAGCTCCCTCGTGCGCTCTCCTGTTCCGAC
CCTGCCGCTTACCGGATACCTGTCCGCCTTTCTCCCTTCGGGAAGCGTGGCGCTTTCTCATAGCTCACGC
TGTAGGTATCTCAGTTCGGTGTAGGTCGTTCGCTCCAAGCTGGGCTGTGTGCACGAACCCCCCGTTCAGC
CCGACCGCTGCGCCTTATCCGGTAACTATCGTCTTGAGTCCAACCCGGTAAGACACGACTTATCGCCACT
GGCAGCAGCCACTGGTAACAGGATTAGCAGAGCGAGGTATGTAGGCGGTGCTACAGAGTTCTTGAAGTGG
TGGCCTAACTACGGCTACACTAGAAGAACAGTATTTGGTATCTGCGCTCTGCTGAAGCCAGTTACCTTCG
GAAAAAGAGTTGGTAGCTCTTGATCCGGCAAACAAACCACCGCTGGTAGCGGTGGTTTTTTTGTTTGCAA
GCAGCAGATTACGCGCAGAAAAAAAGGATCTCAAGAAGATCCTTTGATCTTTTCTACGGGGTCTGACGCT
CAGTGGAACGAAAACTCACGTTAAGGGATTTTGGTCATGAGATTATCAAAAAGGATCTTCACCTAGATCC
TTTTAAATTAAAAATGAAGTTTTAAATCAATCTAAAGTATATATGAGTAAACTTGGTCTGACAGTTACCA
ATGCTTAATCAGTGAGGCACCTATCTCAGCGATCTGTCTATTTCGTTCATCCATAGTTGCCTGACTCCCC
GTCGTGTAGATAACTACGATACGGGAGGGCTTACCATCTGGCCCCAGTGCTGCAATGATACCGCGAGACC
CACGCTCACCGGCTCCAGATTTATCAGCAATAAACCAGCCAGCCGGAAGGGCCGAGCGCAGAAGTGGTCC
TGCAACTTTATCCGCCTCCATCCAGTCTATTAATTGTTGCCGGGAAGCTAGAGTAAGTAGTTCGCCAGTT
AATAGTTTGCGCAACGTTGTTGCCATTGCTACAGGCATCGTGGTGTCACGCTCGTCGTTTGGTATGGCTT
CATTCAGCTCCGGTTCCCAACGATCAAGGCGAGTTACATGATCCCCCATGTTGTGCAAAAAAGCGGTTAG
CTCCTTCGGTCCTCCGATCGTTGTCAGAAGTAAGTTGGCCGCAGTGTTATCACTCATGGTTATGGCAGCA
CTGCATAATTCTCTTACTGTCATGCCATCCGTAAGATGCTTTTCTGTGACTGGTGAGTACTCAACCAAGT
CATTCTGAGAATAGTGTATGCGGCGACCGAGTTGCTCTTGCCCGGCGTCAATACGGGATAATACCGCGCC
ACATAGCAGAACTTTAAAAGTGCTCATCATTGGAAAACGTTCTTCGGGGCGAAAACTCTCAAGGATCTTA
CCGCTGTTGAGATCCAGTTCGATGTAACCCACTCGTGCACCCAACTGATCTTCAGCATCTTTTACTTTCA
CCAGCGTTTCTGGGTGAGCAAAAACAGGAAGGCAAAATGCCGCAAAAAAGGGAATAAGGGCGACACGGAA
ATGTTGAATACTCATACTCTTCCTTTTTCAATATTATTGAAGCATTTATCAGGGTTATTGTCTCATGAGC
GGATACATATTTGAATGTATTTAGAAAAATAAACAAATAGGGGTTCCGCGCACATTTCCCCGAAAAGTGC
CACCTGG
Features (pLannotate 1.2.2; 15 found; start..end, strand, type, name):
      4..383     +  enhancer       CMV enhancer: human cytomegalovirus immediate early enhancer
    385..661     +  promoter       chicken β-actin promoter: No description available
    662..1678    +  intron         chimeric intron: chimera between introns from chicken β-actin and rabbit β-globin
   1676..1753    +  CDS            HBBC_AMMLE (fragment): Experimental evidence at protein level: Swiss-Prot protein existence level 1. Involved in oxygen transport from the lung to the various peripheral tissues. From Ammotragus lervia (Barbary sheep) (Antilope lervia).
   1766..5377    +  CDS            S (fragment) (sequence partly withheld): SPIKE_SARS2 - Experimental evidence at protein level: Swiss-Prot protein existence level 1. [Spike glycoprotein]: May down-regulate host tetherin (BST2) by lysosomal degradation, thereby counteracting its antiviral activity. From Severe acute respiratory syndrome coronavirus 2 (2019-nCoV) (SARS-CoV-2).
   5594..5617    +  CDS            Strep-Tag II: peptide that binds Strep-Tactin®, an engineered form of streptavidin
   5639..5713    +  CDS            HBB (fragment): HBB_PONPY - Experimental evidence at transcript level: Swiss-Prot protein existence level 2. Involved in oxygen transport from the lung to the various peripheral tissues. From Pongo pygmaeus (Bornean orangutan).
   5784..5839    +  polyA_signal   β-globin poly(A) signal: rabbit β-globin polyadenylation signal (Gil and Proudfoot, 1987)
   6224..6240    -  protein_bind   lac operator: The lac repressor binds to the lac operator to inhibit transcription in E. coli. This inhibition can be relieved by adding lactose or isopropyl-β-D-thiogalactopyranoside (IPTG). lac repressor encoded by lacI
   6248..6278    -  promoter       lac promoter: promoter for the E. coli lac operon
   6293..6314    -  protein_bind   CAP binding site: CAP binding activates transcription in the presence of cAMP. E. coli catabolite activator protein
   6330..6431    -  CDS            lacI (fragment): LACI_ECOLI - Experimental evidence at protein level: Swiss-Prot protein existence level 1. Repressor of the lactose operon. Binds allolactose as an inducer. From Escherichia coli (strain K12).
   6614..7202    -  rep_origin     ori: high-copy-number ColE1/pMB1/pBR322/pUC origin of replication
   7373..8233    -  CDS            AmpR: β-lactamase; bla; confers resistance to ampicillin, carbenicillin, and related antibiotics
   8234..8338    -  promoter       AmpR promoter: bla
