[The description below was written by a language model from this plasmid's Addgene catalogue record and pLannotate feature annotations shown in this document.]
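Description:
pαH-S-GSAS/XBB.1.5 is a mammalian expression plasmid of about 8.4 kb, built on the pαH backbone, for producing the SARS-CoV-2 spike glycoprotein of the Omicron XBB.1.5 variant in cultured mammalian cells. It is propagated in E. coli as a high-copy plasmid through a ColE1/pUC-type origin and selected with ampicillin via the β-lactamase gene and its own promoter. Remnants of the lac promoter/operator region and a lacI fragment are also annotated in the backbone and have no role in expression of the insert.

The catalogue lists the promoter as CMV. The feature table shows more specifically a CAG-style arrangement: the CMV immediate-early enhancer joined to the chicken β-actin promoter and a chimeric β-actin/β-globin intron, with transcription terminated by the rabbit β-globin polyadenylation signal. Short globin-like fragments flanking the insert are probably untranslated globin sequences belonging to this cassette rather than separate coding units. The roughly 3.6 kb spike insert carries the full set of XBB.1.5 substitutions and deletions listed in the record, spanning the N-terminal domain, the receptor-binding domain and S2. The "GSAS" in the name likely denotes replacement of the furin cleavage site, although the record does not spell this out. Downstream of the spike sequence the backbone supplies an HRV 3C protease cleavage site followed by an 8×His tag and a tandem Strep-Tag II. The annotation detects only one Strep-Tag II copy, and the tag position field is internally inconsistent, but the feature order places the tags at the C-terminus. These tags allow affinity purification and subsequent tag removal. The associated work concerns the structure, conformation, antigenicity and receptor recognition of XBB-lineage spikes.
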