Addgene plasmid #212991: pαH-S-GSAS/XBB.1.5
Purpose: "Mammalian cell expression of SARS-CoV-2 Spike protein of Omicron.XBB.1.5 variant
Depositing lab: Priyamvada Acharya. Publication: SARS-CoV-2 Omicron XBB lineage spike structures, conformations, antigenicity, and receptor recognition. Zhang QE, Lindenberger J, Parsons R, Thakur B, Parks R, Park CS, Huang X, Sammour S, Janowska K, Spence TN, Edwards RJ, Martin M, Williams WB, Gobeil S, Montefiori DC, Korber B, Saunders KO, Haynes BF, Haynes BF, Henderson R, Acharya P. bioRxiv [Preprint]. 2024 Mar 12:2024.02.12.580004. doi: 10.1101/2024.02.12.580004. PubMed 38405707.
Backbone
  Vector backbone: pαH
  Backbone size w/o insert (bp): 4746
  Total vector size (bp): 8358
  Vector type: Mammalian Expression
Growth in bacteria
  Bacterial resistance: Ampicillin, 100 μg/mL
  Growth temperature: 37°C
  Growth strain: DH5alpha
  Copy number: High Copy
Gene/Insert
  Gene/Insert name: pαH-S-GSAS/XBB.1.5 (alt name: SARS-CoV 2-Omicron.XBB.1.5)
  Insert size (bp): 3612
  Mutation: (T19I,Del24/26,A27S,V83A,G142D,Del144,H146Q,Q183E,V213E,G252V, G339H,R346T,L368I,S371F,S373P,S375F,T376A,D405N,R408S,K417N,N440K,V445P,G446S,N460K,S477N,T478K,E484A,F486P,F490S,Q498R,N501Y,Y505H,H655Y,N679K,P681H,N764K,D796Y,Q954H,N969K)
  Entrez Gene: S (a.k.a. GU280_gp02, spike glycoprotein)
  Promoter: CMV
  Tag / fusion protein: HRV 3C cleavage site (before tags) C terminal on backbone 8X His tag C and 2X Strep-Tag II C terminal on backbone (N terminal on backbone)
  Cloning method: Unknown
  Sequencing primers: 5′ cctctgctaaccatgttcatgc
Terms and licenses: Academic/Nonprofit Terms; Industry Terms: Not Available to Industry
Depositor comments: A portion of this plasmid was derived from a plasmid made by Jason McLellan;
How to cite: pαH-S-GSAS/XBB.1.5 was a gift from Priyamvada Acharya (Addgene plasmid # 212991 ; http://n2t.net/addgene:212991 ; RRID:Addgene_212991)
